Addgene plasmid #218732: pCAG-EGFP-C-IFT81
Purpose: Expresses N-terminally EGFP-tagged IFT81 in mammalian cells
Depositing lab: Kazuhisa Nakayama. Depositing organization: Kyoto University, Graduate School of Pharmaceutical Sciences. Publication: Molecular basis underlying the ciliary defects caused by IFT52 variations found in skeletal ciliopathies. Ishida Y, Tasaki K, Katoh Y, Nakayama K. Mol Biol Cell. 2022 Aug 1;33(9):ar83. doi: 10.1091/mbc.E22-05-0188. Epub 2022 Jun 15. PubMed 35704471.
Backbone
  Vector backbone: pCAG-EGFP-C
  Backbone manufacturer: Clontech
  Backbone size w/o insert (bp): 6767
  Vector type: Mammalian Expression
  Selectable markers: Neomycin (select with G418)
Growth in bacteria
  Bacterial resistance: Ampicillin, 100 μg/mL
  Growth temperature: 37°C
  Growth strain: DH5alpha
  Copy number: High Copy
Gene/Insert
  Gene/Insert name: IFT81
  Species: H. sapiens (human)
  Insert size (bp): 2031
  Entrez Gene: IFT81 (a.k.a. CDV-1, CDV-1R, CDV1, CDV1R, DV1, SRTD19)
  Promoter: CAG
  Tag / fusion protein: EGFP (N terminal on backbone)
  Cloning method: Restriction Enzyme; 5′ cloning site BglII (not destroyed); 3′ cloning site XhoI (not destroyed)
  Sequencing primers: 5′ CTGAGCAAAGACCCCAACGAG; 3′ GCCAGAAGTCAGATGCTC
Terms and licenses: Academic/Nonprofit Terms; Industry Terms: Not Available to Industry
How to cite: pCAG-EGFP-C-IFT81 was a gift from Kazuhisa Nakayama (Addgene plasmid # 218732 ; http://n2t.net/addgene:218732 ; RRID:Addgene_218732)
