[The description below was written by a language model from this plasmid's Addgene catalogue record and pLannotate feature annotations shown in this document.]
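Description:
pCAG-EGFP-C-IFT81 is a mammalian expression plasmid of about 8.8 kb, built on the pCAG-EGFP-C backbone, that produces human IFT81 fused at its N terminus to EGFP. It is maintained in E. coli through a high-copy ColE1/pUC-type origin and an ampicillin resistance (β-lactamase) gene. For selection in mammalian cells it carries a Tn5 neomycin phosphotransferase cassette driven by an HSV thymidine kinase promoter fragment and terminated by the HSV TK polyadenylation signal, which allows G418 selection of stable transfectants. An SV40 origin of replication is also annotated, along with remnants of lac regulatory sequence inherited from the parental cloning vector.

The expression unit uses the composite CAG promoter, annotated here as the CMV immediate-early enhancer, the chicken β-actin promoter and a chimeric chicken β-actin/rabbit β-globin intron, which together give strong constitutive transcription in many mammalian cell types. The EGFP coding sequence comes first, followed after a short linker by the roughly 2 kb IFT81 open reading frame, which was inserted between BglII and XhoI sites that both remain intact. A rabbit β-globin polyadenylation signal terminates the transcript. The short HBB fragments flagged on either side of the fusion are most likely β-globin-derived flanking sequence belonging to the CAG cassette rather than separately expressed genes.

IFT81 is a component of the intraflagellar transport complex B. With IFT74 it forms a tubulin-binding module that carries tubulin within the cilium, and it is required for ciliogenesis. The fluorescent fusion suits localisation of IFT81 in cells and GFP-based detection or capture in interaction studies. The associated publication concerns ciliary defects caused by IFT52 variants in skeletal ciliopathies.
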