Features (pLannotate 1.2.2; 23 found; start..end, strand, type, name):
      4..383     +  enhancer       CMV enhancer: human cytomegalovirus immediate early enhancer
    385..662     +  promoter       chicken β-actin promoter: No description available
    663..1679    +  intron         chimeric intron: chimera between introns from chicken β-actin and rabbit β-globin
   1677..1733    +  CDS            HBB (fragment): HBB_LEPEU - Experimental evidence at protein level: Swiss-Prot protein existence level 1. Involved in oxygen transport from the lung to the various peripheral tissues. From Lepus europaeus (European hare).
   1750..2466    +  CDS            EGFP: EGFP is a basic (constitutively fluorescent) green fluorescent protein published in 1996, derived from Aequorea victoria. It is reported to be a rapidly-maturing weak dimer with moderate acid sensitivity.
   2482..4509    +  CDS            IFT81: IFT81_HUMAN - Also known as CDV1. Experimental evidence at protein level: Swiss-Prot protein existence level 1. Component of the intraflagellar transport (IFT) complex B: together with IFT74, forms a tubulin-binding module that specifically mediates transport of tubulin within the cilium. Binds tubulin via its CH (calponin-homology)-like region (PubMed:23990561). Required for ciliogenesis (PubMed:27666822, PubMed:23990561). Required for proper regulation of SHH signaling (PubMed:27666822). From Homo sapiens (Human).
   4514..4539    +  misc_feature   MCS (fragment): multiple cloning site
   4562..4639    +  CDS            HBB (fragment): HBB_PONPY - Experimental evidence at transcript level: Swiss-Prot protein existence level 2. Involved in oxygen transport from the lung to the various peripheral tissues. From Pongo pygmaeus (Bornean orangutan).
   4714..4769    +  polyA_signal   β-globin poly(A) signal: rabbit β-globin polyadenylation signal (Gil and Proudfoot, 1987)
   5154..5170    -  protein_bind   lac operator: The lac repressor binds to the lac operator to inhibit transcription in E. coli. This inhibition can be relieved by adding lactose or isopropyl-β-D-thiogalactopyranoside (IPTG). lac repressor encoded by lacI
   5178..5208    -  promoter       lac promoter: promoter for the E. coli lac operon
   5223..5244    -  protein_bind   CAP binding site: CAP binding activates transcription in the presence of cAMP. E. coli catabolite activator protein
   5257..5296    -  CDS            lacI (fragment): lac repressor; lacI; The lac repressor binds to the lac operator to inhibit transcription in E. coli. This inhibition can be relieved by adding lactose or isopropyl-β-D-thiogalactopyranoside (IPTG).
   5303..5325    +  promoter       SV40 promoter (fragment): SV40 enhancer and early promoter
   5349..5484    +  rep_origin     SV40 ori: SV40 origin of replication
   5504..5638    +  polyA_signal   SV40 poly(A) signal: SV40 polyadenylation signal
   5640..5694    -  CDS            lacI (fragment): lac repressor; lacI; The lac repressor binds to the lac operator to inhibit transcription in E. coli. This inhibition can be relieved by adding lactose or isopropyl-β-D-thiogalactopyranoside (IPTG).
   5877..6465    -  rep_origin     ori: high-copy-number ColE1/pMB1/pBR322/pUC origin of replication
   6636..7496    -  CDS            AmpR: β-lactamase; bla; confers resistance to ampicillin, carbenicillin, and related antibiotics
   7497..7601    -  promoter       AmpR promoter: bla
   7776..7908    +  promoter       HSV TK promoter (fragment): herpes simplex virus thymidine kinase promoter
   7913..8716    +  CDS            NeoR/KanR: aminoglycoside phosphotransferase from Tn5; aph(3')-II (or nptII); confers resistance to neomycin, kanamycin, and G418 (Geneticin®)
   8723..8771    +  polyA_signal   HSV TK poly(A) signal: herpes simplex virus thymidine kinase polyadenylation signal (Cole and Stacy, 1985)
>Addgene plasmid #218732 | pCAG-EGFP-C-IFT81 | addgene full sequence | sequence record 434356 | Addgene NGS Result
GTCGACATTGATTATTGACTAGTTATTAATAGTAATCAATTACGGGGTCATTAGTTCATAGCCCATATAT
GGAGTTCCGCGTTACATAACTTACGGTAAATGGCCCGCCTGGCTGACCGCCCAACGACCCCCGCCCATTG
ACGTCAATAATGACGTATGTTCCCATAGTAACGCCAATAGGGACTTTCCATTGACGTCAATGGGTGGAGT
ATTTACGGTAAACTGCCCACTTGGCAGTACATCAAGTGTATCATATGCCAAGTACGCCCCCTATTGACGT
CAATGACGGTAAATGGCCCGCCTGGCATTATGCCCAGTACATGACCTTATGGGACTTTCCTACTTGGCAG
TACATCTACGTATTAGTCATCGCTATTACCATGGTCGAGGTGAGCCCCACGTTCTGCTTCACTCTCCCCA
TCTCCCCCCCCTCCCCACCCCCAATTTTGTATTTATTTATTTTTTAATTATTTTGTGCAGCGATGGGGGC
GGGGGGGGGGGGGGGGCGCGCGCCAGGCGGGGCGGGGCGGGGCGAGGGGCGGGGCGGGGCGAGGCGGAGA
GGTGCGGCGGCAGCCAATCAGAGCGGCGCGCTCCGAAAGTTTCCTTTTATGGCGAGGCGGCGGCGGCGGC
GGCCCTATAAAAAGCGAAGCGCGCGGCGGGCGGGAGTCGCTGCGCGCTGCCTTCGCCCCGTGCCCCGCTC
CGCCGCCGCCTCGCGCCGCCCGCCCCGGCTCTGACTGACCGCGTTACTCCCACAGGTGAGCGGGCGGGAC
GGCCCTTCTCCTCCGGGCTGTAATTAGCGCTTGGTTTAATGACGGCTTGTTTCTTTTCTGTGGCTGCGTG
AAAGCCTTGAGGGGCTCCGGGAGGGCCCTTTGTGCGGGGGGAGCGGCTCGGGGGGTGCGTGCGTGTGTGT
GTGCGTGGGGAGCGCCGCGTGCGGCTCCGCGCTGCCCGGCGGCTGTGAGCGCTGCGGGCGCGGCGCGGGG
CTTTGTGCGCTCCGCAGTGTGCGCGAGGGGAGCGCGGCCGGGGGCGGTGCCCCGCGGTGCGGGGGGGGCT
GCGAGGGGAACAAAGGCTGCGTGCGGGGTGTGTGCGTGGGGGGGTGAGCAGGGGGTGTGGGCGCGTCGGT
CGGGCTGCAACCCCCCCTGCACCCCCCTCCCCGAGTTGCTGAGCACGGCCCGGCTTCGGGTGCGGGGCTC
CGTACGGGGCGTGGCGCGGGGCTCGCCGTGCCGGGCGGGGGGTGGCGGCAGGTGGGGGTGCCGGGCGGGG
CGGGGCCGCCTCGGGCCGGGGAGGGCTCGGGGGAGGGGCGCGGCGGCCCCCGGAGCGCCGGCGGCTGTCG
AGGCGCGGCGAGCCGCAGCCATTGCCTTTTATGGTAATCGTGCGAGAGGGCGCAGGGACTTCCTTTGTCC
CAAATCTGTGCGGAGCCGAAATCTGGGAGGCGCCGCCGCACCCCCTCTAGCGGGCGCGGGGCGAAGCGGT
GCGGCGCCGGCAGGAAGGAAATGGGCGGGGAGGGCCTTCGTGCGTCGCCGCGCCGCCGTCCCCTTCTCCC
TCTCCAGCCTCGGGGCTGTCCGCGGGGGGACGGCTGCCTTCGGGGGGGACGGGGCAGGGCGGGGTTCGGC
TTCTGGCGTGTGACCGGCGGCTCTAGAGCCTCTGCTAACCATGTTCATGCCTTCTTCTTTTTCCTACAGC
TCCTGGGCAACGTGCTGGTTATTGTGCTGTCTCATCATTTTGGCAAAGAATTTGCTAGTTTTCGCCACCA
TGGTGAGCAAGGGCGAGGAGCTGTTCACCGGGGTGGTGCCCATCCTGGTCGAGCTGGACGGCGACGTAAA
CGGCCACAAGTTCAGCGTGTCCGGCGAGGGCGAGGGCGATGCCACCTACGGCAAGCTGACCCTGAAGTTC
ATCTGCACCACCGGCAAGCTGCCCGTGCCCTGGCCCACCCTCGTGACCACCCTGACCTACGGCGTGCAGT
GCTTCAGCCGCTACCCCGACCACATGAAGCAGCACGACTTCTTCAAGTCCGCCATGCCCGAAGGCTACGT
CCAGGAGCGCACCATCTTCTTCAAGGACGACGGCAACTACAAGACCCGCGCCGAGGTGAAGTTCGAGGGC
GACACCCTGGTGAACCGCATCGAGCTGAAGGGCATCGACTTCAAGGAGGACGGCAACATCCTGGGGCACA
AGCTGGAGTACAACTACAACAGCCACAACGTCTATATCATGGCCGACAAGCAGAAGAACGGCATCAAGGT
GAACTTCAAGATCCGCCACAACATCGAGGACGGCAGCGTGCAGCTCGCCGACCACTACCAGCAGAACACC
CCCATCGGCGACGGCCCCGTGCTGCTGCCCGACAACCACTACCTGAGCACCCAGTCCGCCCTGAGCAAAG
ACCCCAACGAGAAGCGCGATCACATGGTCCTGCTGGAGTTCGTGACCGCCGCCGGGATCACTCTCGGCAT
GGACGAGCTGTACAAGTCCGGACTCAGATCTATGAGTGATCAAATTAAATTCATTATGGACAGTCTCAAT
AAGGAGCCCTTTAGGAAGAACTATAATTTAATCACGTTTGATTCCTTGGAGCCAATGCAACTATTACAAG
TTCTCAGTGATGTTCTGGCTGAGATTGACCCAAAGCAACTTGTGGATATCAGAGAGGAGATGCCAGAGCA
GACAGCCAAACGAATGTTGAGCCTTCTTGGTATTCTTAAGTACAAACCTTCAGGAAATGCCACAGATATG
AGTACTTTTCGTCAGGGTTTGGTGATTGGAAGTAAACCTGTAATTTACCCAGTGCTCCACTGGCTTCTTC
AGAGGACTAATGAACTGAAGAAAAGAGCATATTTAGCTCGTTTTTTAATAAAACTTGAGGTACCAAGTGA
GTTTCTTCAGGATGAAACTGTGGCTGACACCAATAAACAGTATGAAGAGTTAATGGAAGCCTTTAAAACT
TTGCATAAAGAATATGAGCAGCTCAAGATATCTGGATTTTCTACAGCAGAAATAAGAAAGGATATCAGTG
CAATGGAAGAAGAAAAGGATCAGCTCATTAAGAGAGTTGAACATTTGAAGAAAAGGGTTGAGACAGCTCA
GAATCATCAATGGATGCTTAAAATAGCAAGGCAACTTCGAGTTGAAAAAGAGAGAGAAGAATATCTTGCA
CAACAGAAACAGGAACAAAAGAATCAGCTATTTCATGCAGTGCAAAGATTGCAAAGAGTACAAAACCAGC
TGAAAAGCATGCGCCAAGCTGCAGCAGATGCAAAGCCTGAAAGTTTAATGAAGAGGCTAGAGGAGGAGAT
AAAATTTAATTTATATATGGTAACTGAAAAATTTCCTAAAGAATTAGAAAATAAGAAAAAGGAATTACAT
TTTTTACAAAAAGTAGTTTCAGAGCCAGCTATGGGCCATTCTGATCTTCTTGAACTTGAATCTAAAATAA
ATGAAATAAACACAGAAATTAACCAGTTGATTGAAAAGAAAATGATGAGAAATGAGCCCATTGAAGGCAA
ACTCTCACTGTATAGGCAACAGGCATCTATCATTTCCCGTAAAAAAGAAGCCAAAGCTGAGGAACTTCAG
GAGGCCAAGGAGAAGTTAGCCAGCCTAGAGAGAGAAGCATCAGTAAAGAGAAATCAGACCCGTGAATTTG
ATGGTACTGAAGTTTTAAAGGGAGATGAGTTCAAACGATATGTCAATAAACTTCGAAGCAAGAGTACAGT
TTTCAAAAAGAAGCATCAGATAATAGCTGAACTTAAAGCTGAATTCGGTCTTTTGCAGAGGACTGAAGAA
CTTCTTAAGCAACGTCATGAAAATATTCAACAACAACTGCAAACTATGGAGGAGAAAAAGGGTATATCTG
GATATAGTTACACCCAAGAAGAGCTAGAAAGAGTATCTGCACTGAAGAGTGAAGTTGATGAAATGAAAGG
ACGAACATTGGATGATATGTCTGAAATGGTGAAAAAACTGTATTCATTGGTATCTGAAAAGAAGTCAGCT
CTTGCCTCAGTTATAAAAGAGCTACGACAGTTGCGTCAAAAATATCAAGAACTGACCCAGGAGTGTGATG
AAAAGAAATCCCAGTATGATAGCTGTGCAGCAGGCCTCGAAAGCAATCGGTCCAAATTAGAACAGGAAGT
TAGAAGACTCCGTGAAGAATGTCTTCAAGAAGAAAGTAGATACCATTATACAAATTGTATGATTAAGAAC
CTAGAAGTTCAACTTCGTCGTGCTACTGATGAGATGAAGGCATATATCTCTTCTGATCAACAAGAAAAAA
GAAAGGCAATTAGGGAACAGTATACCAAAAATACTGCTGAACAAGAAAACCTTGGAAAGAAACTTCGGGA
AAAACAAAAAGTTATACGAGAAAGTCATGGTCCAAATATGAAACAAGCAAAAATGTGGCGTGATTTGGAA
CAATTAATGGAATGTAAGAAACAGTGCTTTCTGAAACAACAAAGCCAAACTTCCATTGGTCAGGTAATTC
AGGAGGGTGGGGAGGACCGGCTAATACTGTGACTCGAGGGTACCGCGGGCCCGGGATCCACCGGATCTAG
ATAACTGATCACAATTCACTCCTCAGGTGCAGGCTGCCTATCAGAAGGTGGTGGCTGGTGTGGCCAATGC
CCTGGCTCACAAATACCACTGAGATCGATCTTTTTCCCTCTGCCAAAAATTATGGGGACATCATGAAGCC
CCTTGAGCATCTGACTTCTGGCTAATAAAGGAAATTTATTTTCATTGCAATAGTGTGTTGGAATTTTTTG
TGTCTCTCACTCGGAAGGACATATGGGAGGGCAAATCATTTAAAACATCAGAATGAGTATTTGGTTTAGA
GTTTGGCAACATATGCCCATATGCTGGCTGCCATGAACAAAGGTTGGCTATAAAGAGGTCATCAGTATAT
GAAACAGCCCCCTGCTGTCCATTCCTTATTCCATAGAAAAGCCTTGACTTGAGGTTAGATTTTTTTTATA
TTTTGTTTTGTGTTATTTTTTTCTTTAACATCCCTAAAATTTTCCTTACATGTTTTACTAGCCAGATTTT
TCCTCCTCTCCTGACTACTCCCAGTCATAGCTGTCCCTCTTCTCTTATGGAGATCCCTCGACCTGCAGCC
CAAGCTTGGCGTAATCATGGTCATAGCTGTTTCCTGTGTGAAATTGTTATCCGCTCACAATTCCACACAA
CATACGAGCCGGAAGCATAAAGTGTAAAGCCTGGGGTGCCTAATGAGTGAGCTAACTCACATTAATTGCG
TTGCGCTCACTGCCCGCTTTCCAGTCGGGAAACCTGTCGTGCCAGCGGATCCGCATCTCAATTAGTCAGC
AACCATAGTCCCGCCCCTAACTCCGCCCATCCCGCCCCTAACTCCGCCCAGTTCCGCCCATTCTCCGCCC
CATGGCTGACTAATTTTTTTTATTTATGCAGAGGCCGAGGCCGCCTCGGCCTCTGAGCTATTCCAGAAGT
AGTGAGGAGGCTTTTTTGGAGGCCTAGGCTTTTGCAAAAAGCTAACTTGTTTATTGCAGCTTATAATGGT
TACAAATAAAGCAATAGCATCACAAATTTCACAAATAAAGCATTTTTTTCACTGCATTCTAGTTGTGGTT
TGTCCAAACTCATCAATGTATCTTATCATGTCTGGATCCGCTGCATTAATGAATCGGCCAACGCGCGGGG
AGAGGCGGTTTGCGTATTGGGCGCTCTTCCGCTTCCTCGCTCACTGACTCGCTGCGCTCGGTCGTTCGGC
TGCGGCGAGCGGTATCAGCTCACTCAAAGGCGGTAATACGGTTATCCACAGAATCAGGGGATAACGCAGG
AAAGAACATGTGAGCAAAAGGCCAGCAAAAGGCCAGGAACCGTAAAAAGGCCGCGTTGCTGGCGTTTTTC
CATAGGCTCCGCCCCCCTGACGAGCATCACAAAAATCGACGCTCAAGTCAGAGGTGGCGAAACCCGACAG
GACTATAAAGATACCAGGCGTTTCCCCCTGGAAGCTCCCTCGTGCGCTCTCCTGTTCCGACCCTGCCGCT
TACCGGATACCTGTCCGCCTTTCTCCCTTCGGGAAGCGTGGCGCTTTCTCATAGCTCACGCTGTAGGTAT
CTCAGTTCGGTGTAGGTCGTTCGCTCCAAGCTGGGCTGTGTGCACGAACCCCCCGTTCAGCCCGACCGCT
GCGCCTTATCCGGTAACTATCGTCTTGAGTCCAACCCGGTAAGACACGACTTATCGCCACTGGCAGCAGC
CACTGGTAACAGGATTAGCAGAGCGAGGTATGTAGGCGGTGCTACAGAGTTCTTGAAGTGGTGGCCTAAC
TACGGCTACACTAGAAGAACAGTATTTGGTATCTGCGCTCTGCTGAAGCCAGTTACCTTCGGAAAAAGAG
TTGGTAGCTCTTGATCCGGCAAACAAACCACCGCTGGTAGCGGTGGTTTTTTTGTTTGCAAGCAGCAGAT
TACGCGCAGAAAAAAAGGATCTCAAGAAGATCCTTTGATCTTTTCTACGGGGTCTGACGCTCAGTGGAAC
GAAAACTCACGTTAAGGGATTTTGGTCATGAGATTATCAAAAAGGATCTTCACCTAGATCCTTTTAAATT
AAAAATGAAGTTTTAAATCAATCTAAAGTATATATGAGTAAACTTGGTCTGACAGTTACCAATGCTTAAT
CAGTGAGGCACCTATCTCAGCGATCTGTCTATTTCGTTCATCCATAGTTGCCTGACTCCCCGTCGTGTAG
ATAACTACGATACGGGAGGGCTTACCATCTGGCCCCAGTGCTGCAATGATACCGCGAGACCCACGCTCAC
CGGCTCCAGATTTATCAGCAATAAACCAGCCAGCCGGAAGGGCCGAGCGCAGAAGTGGTCCTGCAACTTT
ATCCGCCTCCATCCAGTCTATTAATTGTTGCCGGGAAGCTAGAGTAAGTAGTTCGCCAGTTAATAGTTTG
CGCAACGTTGTTGCCATTGCTACAGGCATCGTGGTGTCACGCTCGTCGTTTGGTATGGCTTCATTCAGCT
CCGGTTCCCAACGATCAAGGCGAGTTACATGATCCCCCATGTTGTGCAAAAAAGCGGTTAGCTCCTTCGG
TCCTCCGATCGTTGTCAGAAGTAAGTTGGCCGCAGTGTTATCACTCATGGTTATGGCAGCACTGCATAAT
TCTCTTACTGTCATGCCATCCGTAAGATGCTTTTCTGTGACTGGTGAGTACTCAACCAAGTCATTCTGAG
AATAGTGTATGCGGCGACCGAGTTGCTCTTGCCCGGCGTCAATACGGGATAATACCGCGCCACATAGCAG
AACTTTAAAAGTGCTCATCATTGGAAAACGTTCTTCGGGGCGAAAACTCTCAAGGATCTTACCGCTGTTG
AGATCCAGTTCGATGTAACCCACTCGTGCACCCAACTGATCTTCAGCATCTTTTACTTTCACCAGCGTTT
CTGGGTGAGCAAAAACAGGAAGGCAAAATGCCGCAAAAAAGGGAATAAGGGCGACACGGAAATGTTGAAT
ACTCATACTCTTCCTTTTTCAATATTATTGAAGCATTTATCAGGGTTATTGTCTCATGAGCGGATACATA
TTTGAATGTATTTAGAAAAATAAACAAATAGGGGTTCCGCGCACATTTCCCCGAAAAGTGCCACCTGGGT
CGAGCAGTGTGGTTTTCAAGAGGAAGCAAAAAGCCTCTCCACCCAGGCCTGGAATGTTTCCACCCAATGT
CGAGCAGTGTGGTTTTGCAAGAGGAAGCAAAAAGCCTCTCCACCCAGGCCTGGAATGTTTCCACCCAATG
TCGAGCAAACCCCGCCCAGCGTCTTGTCATTGGCGAATTAATTCGAACACGCAGATGCAGTCGGGGCGGC
GCGGTCCCAGGTCCACTTCGCATATTAAGGTGACGCGTGTGGCCTCGAACACCGAGCGACCCTGCAGCCA
ATATGGGATCGGCCATTGAACAAGATGGATTGCACGCAGGTTCTCCGGCCGCTTGGGTGGAGAGGCTATT
CGGCTATGACTGGGCACAACAGACAATCGGCTGCTCTGATGCCGCCGTGTTCCGGCTGTCAGCGCAGGGG
CGCCCGGTTCTTTTTGTCAAGACCGACCTGTCCGGTGCCCTGAATGAACTGCAGGACGAGGCAGCGCGGC
TATCGTGGCTGGCCACGACGGGCGTTCCTTGCGCAGCTGTGCTCGACGTTGTCACTGAAGCGGGAAGGGA
CTGGCTGCTATTGGGCGAAGTGCCGGGGCAGGATCTCCTGTCATCTCACCTTGCTCCTGCCGAGAAAGTA
TCCATCATGGCTGATGCAATGCGGCGGCTGCATACGCTTGATCCGGCTACCTGCCCATTCGACCACCAAG
CGAAACATCGCATCGAGCGAGCACGTACTCGGATGGAAGCCGGTCTTGTCGATCAGGATGATCTGGACGA
AGAGCATCAGGGGCTCGCGCCAGCCGAACTGTTCGCCAGGCTCAAGGCGCGCATGCCCGACGGCGATGAT
CTCGTCGTGACCCATGGCGATGCCTGCTTGCCGAATATCATGGTGGAAAATGGCCGCTTTTCTGGATTCA
TCGACTGTGGCCGGCTGGGTGTGGCGGACCGCTATCAGGACATAGCGTTGGCTACCCGTGATATTGCTGA
AGAGCTTGGCGGCGAATGGGCTGACCGCTTCCTCGTGCTTTACGGTATCGCCGCTCCCGATTCGCAGCGC
ATCGCCTTCTATCGCCTTCTTGACGAGTTCTTCTGAGGGGATCGGCAATAAAAAGACAGAATAAAACGCA
CGGGTGTTGGGTCGTTTGTTCGGATCC
